Addgene plasmid #61605: pET28a-LSSmOrange-CNA35
Purpose: bacterial expression of N-terminal fusion protein of CNA35 with LSSmOrange
Depositing lab: Maarten Merkx. Depositing organization: Technische Universiteit Eindhoven. Publication: Colorful Protein-Based Fluorescent Probes for Collagen Imaging. Aper SJ, van Spreeuwel AC, van Turnhout MC, van der Linden AJ, Pieters PA, van der Zon NL, de la Rambelje SL, Bouten CV, Merkx M. PLoS One. 2014 Dec 9;9(12):e114983. doi: 10.1371/journal.pone.0114983. eCollection 2014. PONE-D-14-29186 PubMed 25490719.
Backbone
  Vector backbone: pET28a
  Backbone manufacturer: Novagen
Growth in bacteria
  Bacterial resistance: Kanamycin, 50 μg/mL
  Growth temperature: 37°C
  Growth strain: BL21(DE3)
  Copy number: High Copy
Gene/Insert
  Gene/Insert name: LSSmOrange and CNA35
  Promoter: T7
  Tag / fusion protein: His tag
  Cloning method: Restriction Enzyme; 5′ cloning site Nhe1 (not destroyed); 3′ cloning site Xho1 (not destroyed)
  Sequencing primers: 5′ T7 promoter
Resource information
  A portion of this plasmid was derived from a plasmid made by: CNA35 was a kind gift from Dr Magnus Hook (Texas A&M)
Terms and licenses: Academic/Nonprofit Terms; Industry Terms: Not Available to Industry
How to cite: pET28a-LSSmOrange-CNA35 was a gift from Maarten Merkx (Addgene plasmid # 61605 ; http://n2t.net/addgene:61605 ; RRID:Addgene_61605)
