[The description below was written by a language model from this plasmid's Addgene catalogue record and pLannotate feature annotations shown in this document.]
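Description:
pET28a-LSSmOrange-CNA35 is a 6,992 bp bacterial expression plasmid built on the Novagen pET28a backbone. It produces a fluorescent collagen-binding probe in E. coli. It is propagated through a ColE1/pMB1-type origin accompanied by the bom region and the rop gene, and it is selected with kanamycin via the aph(3')-Ia resistance gene. An f1 origin is also present. The catalogue lists the plasmid as high copy, although rop is normally associated with reduced copy number. The short tetracycline-resistance and AmpR promoter fragments in the annotation appear to be backbone remnants rather than functional markers.

The expression cassette is the standard pET arrangement: a T7 promoter followed by a lac operator and the T7 gene 10 ribosome binding site, with a plasmid-borne lacI gene providing repression and a T7 terminator closing the unit. Transcription therefore depends on T7 RNA polymerase, as supplied by a DE3 lysogen such as the listed BL21(DE3) strain, and is relieved by IPTG. The insert was cloned between NheI and XhoI. The open reading frame begins with a short histidine-tag match and a thrombin cleavage site, then LSSmOrange, a long Stokes shift orange fluorescent protein derived from Discosoma. LSSmOrange is fused to the N-terminus of CNA35, a fragment of the Staphylococcus aureus collagen adhesin Cna. A second histidine-tag fragment is annotated downstream of the insert, but the record does not show whether it is translated in frame.

The His tag allows affinity purification of the fusion. According to the associated publication title, it belongs to a set of differently coloured protein-based probes for fluorescence imaging of collagen.
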