Features (pLannotate 1.2.2; 22 found; start..end, strand, type, name):
     12..467     +  rep_origin     f1 ori (sequence partly withheld): f1 bacteriophage origin of replication; arrow indicates direction of (+) strand synthesis
    494..551     +  promoter       AmpR promoter (fragment): bla
    560..1375    -  CDS            KanR: aminoglycoside phosphotransferase; aph(3')-Ia; confers resistance to kanamycin in bacteria or G418 (Geneticin®) in eukaryotes
   1497..2085    +  rep_origin     ori: high-copy-number ColE1/pMB1/pBR322/pUC origin of replication
   2271..2413    -  misc_feature   bom: basis of mobility region from pBR322
   2515..2706    -  CDS            rop: Rop protein, which maintains plasmids at low copy number; rop
   2723..3103    +  CDS            YPB1_ECOLX: Protein predicted: Swiss-Prot protein existence level 4. From Escherichia coli.
   3175..3466    -  CDS            TcR (fragment): tetracycline efflux protein; tet; confers resistance to tetracycline
   3481..3502    -  protein_bind   CAP binding site: CAP binding activates transcription in the presence of cAMP. E. coli catabolite activator protein
   3515..4597    -  CDS            lacI: lac repressor; lacI; The lac repressor binds to the lac operator to inhibit transcription in E. coli. This inhibition can be relieved by adding lactose or isopropyl-β-D-thiogalactopyranoside (IPTG).
   4598..4675    -  promoter       lacI promoter: lacI
   4683..4962    -  CDS            TcR (fragment): tetracycline efflux protein; tet; confers resistance to tetracycline
   4984..5002    +  promoter       T7 promoter: promoter for bacteriophage T7 RNA polymerase
   5003..5027    +  protein_bind   lac operator: The lac repressor binds to the lac operator to inhibit transcription in E. coli. This inhibition can be relieved by adding lactose or isopropyl-β-D-thiogalactopyranoside (IPTG). lac repressor encoded by lacI
   5042..5064    +  RBS            RBS: efficient ribosome binding site from bacteriophage T7 gene 10 (Olins and Rangwala, 1989)
   5083..5099    +  CDS            capTEV™ (fragment): composite tag for in vivo biotinylation, TEV protease cleavage, and 6xHis tagging
   5110..5127    +  CDS            thrombin site: thrombin recognition and cleavage site
   5140..5847    +  CDS            LSSmOrange: LSSmOrange is a basic (constitutively fluorescent) long stokes shift fluorescent protein published in 2012, derived from Discosoma sp.. It has moderate acid sensitivity.
   5860..6813    +  CDS            cna (fragment): CNA_STAAU - Experimental evidence at protein level: Swiss-Prot protein existence level 1. Collagen-binding adhesin that mediates bacterial adherence to collagenous tissues such as cartilage (PubMed:8218209). Participates in the infectious process by acting as a virulence factor in many different animal models of staphylococcal infections including arthritis, endocarditis and keratitis (PubMed:10816547, PubMed:15181582). Inhibits the activation of the classical complement pathway by interacting with host C1q and interfering with the association between host C1r with C1q (PubMed:23720782). From
   6836..6853    +  CDS            9xHis (fragment): 9xHis affinity tag
   6863..6912    +  CDS            SET1 (fragment): solubility-enhancement tag derived from T7 phage gene 10B
   6920..6967    +  terminator     T7 terminator: transcription terminator for bacteriophage T7 RNA polymerase
>Addgene plasmid #61605 | pET28a-LSSmOrange-CNA35 | depositor full sequence | sequence record 100437 | pET28a-LSSmOrange-CNA35 sequence 6992 bps
TGGCGAATGGG
[124 nt withheld, positions 12-135]
C
[91 nt withheld, positions 137-227]
A
[49 nt withheld, positions 229-277]
CCTTTGACGTTGGAGTCCACGTTCTTT
[37 nt withheld, positions 305-341]
ACCCTATCTCGGTCTATTCTTTTGATTTATAAGGGATTTTGCCGATTTCGGCCTATTGGTTAAAAAATGA
GCTGATTTAACAAAAATTTAACGCGAATTTTAACAAAATATTAACGTTTACAATTTCAGGTGGCACTTTT
CGGGGAAATGTGCGCGGAACCCCTATTTGTTTATTTTTCTAAATACATTCAAATATGTATCCGCTCATGA
ATTAATTCTTAGAAAAACTCATCGAGCATCAAATGAAACTGCAATTTATTCATATCAGGATTATCAATAC
CATATTTTTGAAAAAGCCGTTTCTGTAATGAAGGAGAAAACTCACCGAGGCAGTTCCATAGGATGGCAAG
ATCCTGGTATCGGTCTGCGATTCCGACTCGTCCAACATCAATACAACCTATTAATTTCCCCTCGTCAAAA
ATAAGGTTATCAAGTGAGAAATCACCATGAGTGACGACTGAATCCGGTGAGAATGGCAAAAGTTTATGCA
TTTCTTTCCAGACTTGTTCAACAGGCCAGCCATTACGCTCGTCATCAAAATCACTCGCATCAACCAAACC
GTTATTCATTCGTGATTGCGCCTGAGCGAGACGAAATACGCGATCGCTGTTAAAAGGACAATTACAAACA
GGAATCGAATGCAACCGGCGCAGGAACACTGCCAGCGCATCAACAATATTTTCACCTGAATCAGGATATT
CTTCTAATACCTGGAATGCTGTTTTCCCGGGGATCGCAGTGGTGAGTAACCATGCATCATCAGGAGTACG
GATAAAATGCTTGATGGTCGGAAGAGGCATAAATTCCGTCAGCCAGTTTAGTCTGACCATCTCATCTGTA
ACATCATTGGCAACGCTACCTTTGCCATGTTTCAGAAACAACTCTGGCGCATCGGGCTTCCCATACAATC
GATAGATTGTCGCACCTGATTGCCCGACATTATCGCGAGCCCATTTATACCCATATAAATCAGCATCCAT
GTTGGAATTTAATCGCGGCCTAGAGCAAGACGTTTCCCGTTGAATATGGCTCATAACACCCCTTGTATTA
CTGTTTATGTAAGCAGACAGTTTTATTGTTCATGACCAAAATCCCTTAACGTGAGTTTTCGTTCCACTGA
GCGTCAGACCCCGTAGAAAAGATCAAAGGATCTTCTTGAGATCCTTTTTTTCTGCGCGTAATCTGCTGCT
TGCAAACAAAAAAACCACCGCTACCAGCGGTGGTTTGTTTGCCGGATCAAGAGCTACCAACTCTTTTTCC
GAAGGTAACTGGCTTCAGCAGAGCGCAGATACCAAATACTGTCCTTCTAGTGTAGCCGTAGTTAGGCCAC
CACTTCAAGAACTCTGTAGCACCGCCTACATACCTCGCTCTGCTAATCCTGTTACCAGTGGCTGCTGCCA
GTGGCGATAAGTCGTGTCTTACCGGGTTGGACTCAAGACGATAGTTACCGGATAAGGCGCAGCGGTCGGG
CTGAACGGGGGGTTCGTGCACACAGCCCAGCTTGGAGCGAACGACCTACACCGAACTGAGATACCTACAG
CGTGAGCTATGAGAAAGCGCCACGCTTCCCGAAGGGAGAAAGGCGGACAGGTATCCGGTAAGCGGCAGGG
TCGGAACAGGAGAGCGCACGAGGGAGCTTCCAGGGGGAAACGCCTGGTATCTTTATAGTCCTGTCGGGTT
TCGCCACCTCTGACTTGAGCGTCGATTTTTGTGATGCTCGTCAGGGGGGCGGAGCCTATGGAAAAACGCC
AGCAACGCGGCCTTTTTACGGTTCCTGGCCTTTTGCTGGCCTTTTGCTCACATGTTCTTTCCTGCGTTAT
CCCCTGATTCTGTGGATAACCGTATTACCGCCTTTGAGTGAGCTGATACCGCTCGCCGCAGCCGAACGAC
CGAGCGCAGCGAGTCAGTGAGCGAGGAAGCGGAAGAGCGCCTGATGCGGTATTTTCTCCTTACGCATCTG
TGCGGTATTTCACACCGCATATATGGTGCACTCTCAGTACAATCTGCTCTGATGCCGCATAGTTAAGCCA
GTATACACTCCGCTATCGCTACGTGACTGGGTCATGGCTGCGCCCCGACACCCGCCAACACCCGCTGACG
CGCCCTGACGGGCTTGTCTGCTCCCGGCATCCGCTTACAGACAAGCTGTGACCGTCTCCGGGAGCTGCAT
GTGTCAGAGGTTTTCACCGTCATCACCGAAACGCGCGAGGCAGCTGCGGTAAAGCTCATCAGCGTGGTCG
TGAAGCGATTCACAGATGTCTGCCTGTTCATCCGCGTCCAGCTCGTTGAGTTTCTCCAGAAGCGTTAATG
TCTGGCTTCTGATAAAGCGGGCCATGTTAAGGGCGGTTTTTTCCTGTTTGGTCACTGATGCCTCCGTGTA
AGGGGGATTTCTGTTCATGGGGGTAATGATACCGATGAAACGAGAGAGGATGCTCACGATACGGGTTACT
GATGATGAACATGCCCGGTTACTGGAACGTTGTGAGGGTAAACAACTGGCGGTATGGATGCGGCGGGACC
AGAGAAAAATCACTCAGGGTCAATGCCAGCGCTTCGTTAATACAGATGTAGGTGTTCCACAGGGTAGCCA
GCAGCATCCTGCGATGCAGATCCGGAACATAATGGTGCAGGGCGCTGACTTCCGCGTTTCCAGACTTTAC
GAAACACGGAAACCGAAGACCATTCATGTTGTTGCTCAGGTCGCAGACGTTTTGCAGCAGCAGTCGCTTC
ACGTTCGCTCGCGTATCGGTGATTCATTCTGCTAACCAGTAAGGCAACCCCGCCAGCCTAGCCGGGTCCT
CAACGACAGGAGCACGATCATGCGCACCCGTGGGGCCGCCATGCCGGCGATAATGGCCTGCTTCTCGCCG
AAACGTTTGGTGGCGGGACCAGTGACGAAGGCTTGAGCGAGGGCGTGCAAGATTCCGAATACCGCAAGCG
ACAGGCCGATCATCGTCGCGCTCCAGCGAAAGCGGTCCTCGCCGAAAATGACCCAGAGCGCTGCCGGCAC
CTGTCCTACGAGTTGCATGATAAAGAAGACAGTCATAAGTGCGGCGACGATAGTCATGCCCCGCGCCCAC
CGGAAGGAGCTGACTGGGTTGAAGGCTCTCAAGGGCATCGGTCGAGATCCCGGTGCCTAATGAGTGAGCT
AACTTACATTAATTGCGTTGCGCTCACTGCCCGCTTTCCAGTCGGGAAACCTGTCGTGCCAGCTGCATTA
ATGAATCGGCCAACGCGCGGGGAGAGGCGGTTTGCGTATTGGGCGCCAGGGTGGTTTTTCTTTTCACCAG
TGAGACGGGCAACAGCTGATTGCCCTTCACCGCCTGGCCCTGAGAGAGTTGCAGCAAGCGGTCCACGCTG
GTTTGCCCCAGCAGGCGAAAATCCTGTTTGATGGTGGTTAACGGCGGGATATAACATGAGCTGTCTTCGG
TATCGTCGTATCCCACTACCGAGATATCCGCACCAACGCGCAGCCCGGACTCGGTAATGGCGCGCATTGC
GCCCAGCGCCATCTGATCGTTGGCAACCAGCATCGCAGTGGGAACGATGCCCTCATTCAGCATTTGCATG
GTTTGTTGAAAACCGGACATGGCACTCCAGTCGCCTTCCCGTTCCGCTATCGGCTGAATTTGATTGCGAG
TGAGATATTTATGCCAGCCAGCCAGACGCAGACGCGCCGAGACAGAACTTAATGGGCCCGCTAACAGCGC
GATTTGCTGGTGACCCAATGCGACCAGATGCTCCACGCCCAGTCGCGTACCGTCTTCATGGGAGAAAATA
ATACTGTTGATGGGTGTCTGGTCAGAGACATCAAGAAATAACGCCGGAACATTAGTGCAGGCAGCTTCCA
CAGCAATGGCATCCTGGTCATCCAGCGGATAGTTAATGATCAGCCCACTGACGCGTTGCGCGAGAAGATT
GTGCACCGCCGCTTTACAGGCTTCGACGCCGCTTCGTTCTACCATCGACACCACCACGCTGGCACCCAGT
TGATCGGCGCGAGATTTAATCGCCGCGACAATTTGCGACGGCGCGTGCAGGGCCAGACTGGAGGTGGCAA
CGCCAATCAGCAACGACTGTTTGCCCGCCAGTTGTTGTGCCACGCGGTTGGGAATGTAATTCAGCTCCGC
CATCGCCGCTTCCACTTTTTCCCGCGTTTTCGCAGAAACGTGGCTGGCCTGGTTCACCACGCGGGAAACG
GTCTGATAAGAGACACCGGCATACTCTGCGACATCGTATAACGTTACTGGTTTCACATTCACCACCCTGA
ATTGACTCTCTTCCGGGCGCTATCATGCCATACCGCGAAAGGTTTTGCGCCATTCGATGGTGTCCGGGAT
CTCGACGCTCTCCCTTATGCGACTCCTGCATTAGGAAGCAGCCCAGTAGTAGGTTGAGGCCGTTGAGCAC
CGCCGCCGCAAGGAATGGTGCATGCAAGGAGATGGCGCCCAACAGTCCCCCGGCCACGGGGCCTGCCACC
ATACCCACGCCGAAACAAGCGCTCATGAGCCCGAAGTGGCGAGCCCGATCTTCCCCATCGGTGATGTCGG
CGATATAGGCGCCAGCAACCGCACCTGTGGCGCCGGTGATGCCGGCCACGATGCGTCCGGCGTAGAGGAT
CGAGATCTCGATCCCGCGAAATTAATACGACTCACTATAGGGGAATTGTGAGCGGATAACAATTCCCCTC
TAGAAATAATTTTGTTTAACTTTAAGAAGGAGATATACCATGGGCAGCAGCCATCATCATCATCATCACA
GCAGCGGCCTGGTGCCGCGCGGCAGCCATATGGCTAGCATGGTGAGCAAAGGTGAGGAAAACAATATGGC
AATCATTAAAGAGTTTATGCGTTTCAAGGTCCGTATGGAAGGTTCTGTGAACGGTCACGAGTTCGAGATT
GAAGGCGAGGGTGAGGGTCGTCCGTATGAGGGCTTCCAGACTGTTAAACTGAAGGTGACCAAAGGCGGTC
CTCTGCCGTTCGCCTGGGATATCCTGTCTCCGCAATTCACATATGGGTCCAAGGCGTATGTTAAACACCC
TGCAGATATCCCCGATTATTTAAAACTGTCATTCCCGGAAGGCTTCAAATGGGAGCGTGTAATGAACTTC
GAGGACGGCGGCGTCGTAACCGTTACCCAGGACTCCTCTCTGCAGGACGGTGAGTTTATTTACAAAGTGA
AGCTGCGCGGCACTAACTTTCCGTCTGACGGTCCGGTTATGCAGAAAAAGACTATGGGCATGGAAGCTTC
CTCTGAACGTATGTATCCGGAAGACGGCGCGCTGAAAGGTGAGGACAAACTGCGTCTGAAGCTGAAAGAT
GGCGGTCATTACACCTCTGAAGTTAAAACCACCTACAAAGCCAAAAAGCCGGTACAACTGCCGGGTGCTT
ACATTGTAGATATTAAACTGGATATCACGAGCCATAACGAGGATTACACGATTGTTGAACAGTACGAACG
TGCCGAGGGCCGTCATTCTACTGGCGGTATGGACGAACTGTATAAAGAATTCCACGGATCCGCACGAGAT
ATTTCATCAACGAATGTTACAGATTTAACTGTATCACCGTCTAAGATAGAAGATGGTGGTAAAACGACAG
TAAAAATGACGTTCGACGATAAAAATGGAAAAATACAAAATGGTGACATGATTAAAGTGGCATGGCCGAC
AAGCGGTACAGTAAAGATAGAGGGTTATAGTAAAACAGTACCATTAACTGTTAAAGGTGAACAGGTGGGT
CAAGCAGTTATTACACCAGACGGTGCAACAATTACATTCAATGATAAAGTAGAAAAATTAAGTGATGTTT
CGGGATTTGCAGAATTTGAAGTACAAGGAAGAAATTTAACGCAAACAAATACTTCAGATGACAAAGTAGC
TACGATAACATCTGGGAATAAATCAACGAATGTTACGGTTCATAAAAGTGAAGCGGGAACAAGTAGTGTT
TTCTATTATAAAACGGGAGATATGCTACCAGAAGATACGACACATGTACGATGGTTTTTAAATATTAACA
ATGAAAAAAGTTATGTATCGAAAGATATTACTATAAAGGATCAGATTCAAGGTGGACAGCAGTTAGATTT
AAGCACATTAAACATTAATGTGACAGGTACACATAGCAATTATTATAGTGGACAAAGTGCAATTACTGAT
TTTGAAAAAGCCTTTCCAGGTTCTAAAATAACTGTTGATAATACGAAGAACACAATTGATGTAACAATTC
CACAAGGCTATGGGTCATATAATAGTTTTTCAATTAACTACAAAACCAAAATTACGAATGAACAGCAAAA
AGAGTTTGTTAATAATTCACAAGCTTGGTATCAAGAGCATGGTAAGGAAGAAGTGAACGGGAAATCATTT
AATCATACTGTGCACAATATTAATGCTAATGCCGGTATTGAAGGTACTGTAAAAGGTGAATTAAAAGTTT
TAAAACAGGATAAAGATACCAAGGCTTCAGTCGACCTGTAAGGCATTGCTCGAGCACCACCACCACCACC
ACTGAGATCCGGCTGCTAACAAAGCCCGAAAGGAAGCTGAGTTGGCTGCTGCCACCGCTGAGCAATAACT
AGCATAACCCCTTGGGGCCTCTAAACGGGTCTTGAGGGGTTTTTTGCTGAAAGGAGGAACTATATCCGGA
T
