>Addgene plasmid #61605 | pET28a-LSSmOrange-CNA35 | addgene partial sequence | sequence record 104591 | T7term 5'-GCTAGTTATTGCTCAGCGG-3'
GCTTCCTTTCGGGCTTTGTTAGCAGCCGGATCTCAGTGGTGGTGGTGGTGGTGCTCGAGCAATGCCTTAC
AGGTCGACTGAAGCCTTGGTATCTTTATCCTGTTTTAAAACTTTTAATTCACCTTTTACAGTACCTTCAA
TACCGGCATTAGCATTAATATTGTGCACAGTATGATTAAATGATTTCCCGTTCACTTCTTCCTTACCATG
CTCTTGATACCAAGCTTGTGAATTATTAACAAACTCTTTTTGCTGTTCATTCGTAATTTTGGTTTTGTAG
TTAATTGAAAAACTATTATATGACCCATAGCCTTGTGGAATTGTTACATCAATTGTGTTCTTCGTATTAT
CAACAGTTATTTTAGAACCTGGAAAGGCTTTTTCAAAATCAGTAATTGCACTTTGTCCACTATAATAATT
GCTATGTGTACCTGTCACATTAATGTTTAATGTGCTTAAATCTAACTGCTGTCCACCTTGAATCTGATCC
TTTATAGTAATATCTTTCGATACATAACTTTTTTCATTGTTAATATTTAAAAACCATCGTACATGTGTCG
TATCTTCTGGTAGCATATCTCCCGTTTTATAATAGAAAACACTACTTGTTCCCGCTTCACTTTTATGAAC
CGTAACATTCGTTGATTTATTCCCAGATGTTATCGTAGCTACTTTGTCATCTGAAGTATTTGTTTGCGTT
AAATTTCTTCCTTGTACTTCAAATTCTGCAAATCCCGAAACATCACTTAATTTTTCTACTTTATCATTGA
ATGTAATTGTTGCACCGTCTGGTGTAATAACTGCTTGACCCACCTGTTCACCTTTAACAGTTAATGGTAC
TGTTTTACTATAACCCTCTATCTTTACTGTACCGCTTGTCGGCCATGCCACTTTAATCATGTCACCATTT
TGTATTTTTCCATTTTTATCGTCGAACGTCATTTTTACTGTCGTTTTACCACCATCTTCTATCTTAGACG
GTGATACAGTTAAATCTGTAACATTCGTTGATGAAATATCTCGTGCGGATCCGTGGAATTCTTTATACAG
TTCGTCCATACCGCCAGTAGAATGACGGCCCTCGGCACGTTCGTACTGTTCAACAATC
