>Addgene plasmid #61605 | pET28a-LSSmOrange-CNA35 | addgene partial sequence | sequence record 104592 | pBRrevBam 5'-GGTGATGTCGGCGATATAGG-3'
CTGTGGCGCCGGTGATGCCGGCCACGATGCGTCCGGCGTAGAGGATCGAGATCTCGATCCCGCGAAATTA
ATACGACTCACTATAGGGGAATTGTGAGCGGATAACAATTCCCCTCTAGAAATAATTTTGTTTAACTTTA
AGAAGGAGATATACCATGGGCAGCAGCCATCATCATCATCATCACAGCAGCGGCCTGGTGCCGCGCGGCA
GCCATATGGCTAGCATGGTGAGCAAAGGTGAGGAAAACAATATGGCAATCATTAAAGAGTTTATGCGTTT
CAAGGTCCGTATGGAAGGTTCTGTGAACGGTCACGAGTTCGAGATTGAAGGCGAGGGTGAGGGTCGTCCG
TATGAGGGCTTCCAGACTGTTAAACTGAAGGTGACCAAAGGCGGTCCTCTGCCGTTCGCCTGGGATATCC
TGTCTCCGCAATTCACATATGGGTCCAAGGCGTATGTTAAACACCCTGCAGATATCCCCGATTATTTAAA
ACTGTCATTCCCGGAAGGCTTCAAATGGGAGCGTGTAATGAACTTCGAGGACGGCGGCGTCGTAACCGTT
ACCCAGGACTCCTCTCTGCAGGACGGTGAGTTTATTTACAAAGTGAAGCTGCGCGGCACTAACTTTCCGT
CTGACGGTCCGGTTATGCAGAAAAAGACTATGGGCATGGAAGCTTCCTCTGAACGTATGTATCCGGAAGA
CGGCGCGCTGAAAGGTGAGGACAAACTGCGTCTGAAGCTGAAAGATGGCGGTCATTACACCTCTGAAGTT
AAAACCACCTACAAAGCCAAAAAGCCGGTACAACTGCCGGGTGCTTACATTGTAGATATTAAACTGGATA
TCACGAGCCATAACGAGGATTACACGATTGTTGAACAGTACGAACGTGCCGAGGGCCGTCATTCTACTGG
CGGTATGGACGAACTGTATAAAGAATTCCACGGATCCGCACGAGATATTTCATCAACGAATGTTACAGAT
TTAACTGTATCACCGTCTAAGATAGAAGATGGTGGTAAA
